>Addgene plasmid #159095 | PB-CA tdTomato | addgene full sequence | sequence record 316225 | Addgene NGS Result
GACATTGATTATTGACTAGTTATTAATAGTAATCAATTACGGGGTCATTAGTTCATAGCCCATATATGGA
GTTCCGCGTTACATAACTTACGGTAAATGGCCCGCCTGGCTGACCGCCCAACGACCCCCGCCCATTGACG
TCAATAATGACGTATGTTCCCATAGTAACGCCAATAGGGACTTTCCATTGACGTCAATGGGTGGAGTATT
TACGGTAAACTGCCCACTTGGCAGTACATCAAGTGTATCATATGCCAAGTACGCCCCCTATTGACGTCAA
TGACGGTAAATGGCCCGCCTGGCATTATGCCCAGTACATGACCTTATGGGACTTTCCTACTTGGCAGTAC
ATCTACGTATTAGTCATCGCTATTACCATGGTCGAGGTGAGCCCCACGTTCTGCTTCACTCTCCCCATCT
CCCCCCCCTCCCCACCCCCAATTTTGTATTTATTTATTTTTTAATTATTTTGTGCAGCGATGGGGGCGGG
GGGGGGGGGGGGGCGCGCGCCGGGGGGGGSGGGGGGGGGSGGGGGGSGGGGSGGGGSGRGGCGGAGAGGT
GCGGCGGCAGCCAATCAGAGCGGCGCGCTCCGAAAGTTTCCTTTTATGGCGAGGCGGCGGCGGCGGCGGC
CCTATAAAAAGCGAAGCGCGCGGCGGGCGGGAGTCGCTGCGCGCTGCCTTCGCCCCGTGCCCCGCTCCGC
CGCCGCCTCGCGCCGCCCGCCCCGGCTCTGACTGACCGCGTTACTCCCACAGGTGAGCGGGCGGGACGGC
CCTTCTCCTCCGGGCTGTAATTAGCGCTTGGTTTAATGACGGCTTGTTTCTTTTCTGTGGCTGCGTGAAA
GCCTTGAGGGGCTCCGGGAGGGCCCTTTGTGCGGGGGGAGCGGCTCGGGGGGTGCGTGCGTGTGTGTGTG
CGTGGGGAGCGCCGCGTGCGGCTCCGCGCTGCCCGGCGGCTGTGAGCGCTGCGGGCGCGGCGCGGGGCTT
TGTGCGCTCCGCAGTGTGCGCGAGGGGAGCGCGGCCGGGGGCGGTGCCCCGCGGTGCGGGGGGGGCTGCG
AGGGGAACAAAGGCTGCGTGCGGGGTGTGTGCGTGGGGGGGTGAGCAGGGGGTGTGGGCGCGTCGGTCGG
GCTGCAACCCCCCCTGCACCCCCCTCCCCGAGTTGCTGAGCACGGCCCGGCTTCGGGTGCGGGGCTCCGT
ACGGGGCGTGGCGCGGGGCTCGCCGTGCCGGGCGGGGGGTGGCGGCAGGTGGGGGTGCCGGGCGGGGCGG
GGCCGCCTCGGGCCGGGGRGGGCTCGGGGGAGGGGCGCGGCGGCCCCCGGAGCGCCGGCGGCTGTCGAGG
CGCGGCGAGCCGCAGCCATTGCCTTTTATGGTAATCGTGCGAGAGGGCGCAGGGACTTCCTTTGTCCCAA
ATCTGTGCGGAGCCGAAATCTGGGAGGCGCCGCCGCACCCCCTCTAGCGGGCGCGGGGCGAAGCGGTGCG
GCGCCGGCAGGAAGGAAATGGGCGGGGAGGGCCTTCGTGCGTCGCCGCGCCGCCGTCCCCTTCTCCCTCT
CCAGCCTCGGGGCTGTCCGCGGGGGGACGGCTGCCTTCGGGGGGGACGGGGCAGGGCGGGGTTCGGCTTC
TGGCGTGTGACCGGCGGCTCTAGAGCCTCTGCTAACCATGTTCATGCCTTCTTCTTTTTCCTACAGCTCC
TGGGCAACGTGCTGGTTATTGTGCTGTCTCATCATTTTGGCAAAGAATTGCTAGCGCCGCCACCATGGTG
AGCAAGGGCGAGGAGGTCATCAAAGAGTTCATGCGCTTCAAGGTGCGCATGGAGGGCTCCATGAACGGCC
ACGAGTTCGAGATCGAGGGCGAGGGCGAGGGCCGCCCCTACGAGGGCACCCAGACCGCCAAGCTGAAGGT
GACCAAGGGCGGCCCCCTGCCCTTCGCCTGGGACATCCTGTCCCCCCAGTTCATGTACGGCTCCAAGGCG
TACGTGAAGCACCCCGCCGACATCCCCGATTACAAGAAGCTGTCCTTCCCCGAGGGCTTCAAGTGGGAGC
GCGTGATGAACTTCGAGGACGGCGGTCTGGTGACCGTGACCCAGGACTCCTCCCTGCAGGACGGCACGCT
GATCTACAAGGTGAAGATGCGCGGCACCAACTTCCCCCCCGACGGCCCCGTAATGCAGAAGAAGACCATG
GGCTGGGAGGCCTCCACCGAGCGCCTGTACCCCCGCGACGGCGTGCTGAAGGGCGAGATCCACCAGGCCC
TGAAGCTGAAGGACGGCGGCCACTACCTGGTGGAGTTCAAGACCATCTACATGGCCAAGAAGCCCGTGCA
ACTGCCCGGCTACTACTACGTGGACACCAAGCTGGACATCACCTCCCACAACGAGGACTACACCATCGTG
GAACAGTACGAGCGCTCCGAGGGCCGCCACCACCTGTTCCTGGGGCATGGCACCGGCAGCACCGGCAGCG
GCAGCTCCGGCACCGCCTCCTCCGAGGACAACAACATGGCCGTCATCAAAGAGTTCATGCGCTTCAAGGT
GCGCATGGAGGGCTCCATGAACGGCCACGAGTTCGAGATCGAGGGCGAGGGCGAGGGCCGCCCCTACGAG
GGCACCCAGACCGCCAAGCTGAAGGTGACCAAGGGCGGCCCCCTGCCCTTCGCCTGGGACATCCTGTCCC
CCCAGTTCATGTACGGCTCCAAGGCGTACGTGAAGCACCCCGCCGACATCCCCGATTACAAGAAGCTGTC
CTTCCCCGAGGGCTTCAAGTGGGAGCGCGTGATGAACTTCGAGGACGGCGGTCTGGTGACCGTGACCCAG
GACTCCTCCCTGCAGGACGGCACGCTGATCTACAAGGTGAAGATGCGCGGCACCAACTTCCCCCCCGACG
GCCCCGTAATGCAGAAGAAGACCATGGGCTGGGAGGCCTCCACCGAGCGCCTGTACCCCCGCGACGGCGT
GCTGAAGGGCGAGATCCACCAGGCCCTGAAGCTGAAGGACGGCGGCCACTACCTGGTGGAGTTCAAGACC
ATCTACATGGCCAAGAAGCCCGTGCAACTGCCCGGCTACTACTACGTGGACACCAAGCTGGACATCACCT
CCCACAACGAGGACTACACCATCGTGGAACAGTACGAGCGCTCCGAGGGCCGCCACCACCTGTTCCTGTA
CGGCATGGACGAGCTGTACAAGTAATAATTAATTAATGATCATACAGTGCTCTGAGTACGCTATAATCAA
CCTCTGGATTACAAAATTTGTGAAAGATTGACTGGTATTCTTAACTATGTTGCTCCTTTTACGCTATGTG
GATACGCTGCTTTAATGCCTTTGTATCATGCTATTGCTTCCCGTATGGCTTTCATTTTCTCCTCCTTGTA
TAAATCCTGGTTGCTGTCTCTTTATGAGGAGTTGTGGCCCGTTGTCAGGCAACGTGGCGTGGTGTGCACT
GTGTTTGCTGACGCAACCCCCACTGGTTGGGGCATTGCCACCACCTGTCAGCTCCTTTCCGGGACTTTCG
CTTTCCCCCTCCCTATTGCCACGGCGGAACTCATCGCCGCCTGCCTTGCCCGCTGCTGGACAGGGGCTCG
GCTGTTGGGCACTGACAATTCCGTGGTGTTGTCGGGGAAATCATCGTCCTTTCCTTGGCTGCTCGCCTGT
GTTGCCACCTGGATTCTGCGCGGGACGTCCTTCTGCTACGTCCCTTCGGCCCTCAATCCAGCGGACCTTC
CTTCCCGCGGCCTGCTGCCGGCTCTGCGGCCTCTTCCGCGTCTTCGCCTTCGCCCTCAGACGAGTCGGAT
CTCCCTTTGGGCCGCCTCCCCGCAGGATCCACTAGAGCGGCCGCCTAGAGCTCGCTATCAGCCTCGACTG
TGCCTTCTAGTTGCCAGCCATCTGTTGTTTGCCCCTCCCCCGTGCCTTCCTTGACCCTGGAAGGTGCCAC
TCCCACTGTCCTTTCCTAATAAAATGAGGAAATTGCATCGCATTGTCTGAGTAGGTGTCATTCTATTCTG
GGGGGTGGGGTGGGGCAGGACAGCAAGGGGGAGGATTGGGAAGACAATAGCAGGCATGCTGGGGATGCGG
TGGGCTCTATGGCTTCTGAGGCGGAAAGAACCAGCTGGGGCTCGACTAGAGCTTGCGGAACCCTTAAGCT
TCTAGCCAACAAGCTCGTCATCGCTTTGCAGAAGAGCAGAGAGGATATGCTCATCGTCTAAAGAACTACC
CATTTTATTATATATTAGTCACGATATCTATAACAAGAAAATATATATATAATAAGTTATCACGTAAGTA
GAACATGAAATAACAATATAATTATCGTATGAGTTAAATCTTAAAAGTCACGTAAAAGATAATCATGCGT
CATTTTGACTCACGCGGTCGTTATAGTTCAAAATCAGTGACACTTACCGCATTGACAAGCACGCCTCACG
GGAGCTCCAAGCGGCGACTGAGATGTCCTAAATGCACAGCGACGGATTCGCGCTATTTAGAAAGAGAGAG
CAATATTTCAAGAATGCATGCGTCAATTTTACGCAGACTATCTTTCTAGGGTTAAAAAAGATTTGCGCTT
TACTCGACCTAAACTTTAAACACGTCATAGAATCTTCGTTTGACAAAAACCACATTGTGGCCAAGCTGTG
TGACGCGACGCGCGCTAAAGAATGGCAAACCAAGTCGCGCGAGGTACCAGCTTTTGTTCCCTTTAGTGAG
GGTTAATTTCGAGCTTGGCGTAATCATGGTCATAGCTGTTTCCTGTGTGAAATTGTTATCCGCTCACAAT
TCCACACAACATACGAGCCGGAAGCATAAAGTGTAAAGCCTGGGGTGCCTAATGAGTGAGCTAACTCACA
TTAATTGCGTTGCGCTCACTGCCCGCTTTCCAGTCGGGAAACCTGTCGTGCCAGCTGCATTAATGAATCG
GCCAACGCGCGGGGAGAGGCGGTTTGCGTATTGGGCGCTCTTCCGCTTCCTCGCTCACTGACTCGCTGCG
CTCGGTCGTTCGGCTGCGGCGAGCGGTATCAGCTCACTCAAAGGCGGTAATACGGTTATCCACAGAATCA
GGGGATAACGCAGGAAAGAACATGTGAGCAAAAGGCCAGCAAAAGGCCAGGAACCGTAAAAAGGCCGCGT
TGCTGGCGTTTTTCCATAGGCTCCGCCCCCCTGACGAGCATCACAAAAATCGACGCTCAAGTCAGAGGTG
GCGAAACCCGACAGGACTATAAAGATACCAGGCGTTTCCCCCTGGAAGCTCCCTCGTGCGCTCTCCTGTT
CCGACCCTGCCGCTTACCGGATACCTGTCCGCCTTTCTCCCTTCGGGAAGCGTGGCGCTTTCTCATAGCT
CACGCTGTAGGTATCTCAGTTCGGTGTAGGTCGTTCGCTCCAAGCTGGGCTGTGTGCACGAACCCCCCGT
TCAGCCCGACCGCTGCGCCTTATCCGGTAACTATCGTCTTGAGTCCAACCCGGTAAGACACGACTTATCG
CCACTGGCAGCAGCCACTGGTAACAGGATTAGCAGAGCGAGGTATGTAGGCGGTGCTACAGAGTTCTTGA
AGTGGTGGCCTAACTACGGCTACACTAGAAGAACAGTATTTGGTATCTGCGCTCTGCTGAAGCCAGTTAC
CTTCGGAAAAAGAGTTGGTAGCTCTTGATCCGGCAAACAAACCACCGCTGGTAGCGGTGGTTTTTTTGTT
TGCAAGCAGCAGATTACGCGCAGAAAAAAAGGATCTCAAGAAGATCCTTTGATCTTTTCTACGGGGTCTG
ACGCTCAGTGGAACGAAAACTCACGTTAAGGGATTTTGGTCATGAGATTATCAAAAAGGATCTTCACCTA
GATCCTTTTAAATTAAAAATGAAGTTTTAAATCAATCTAAAGTATATATGAGTAAACTTGGTCTGACAGT
TACCAATGCTTAATCAGTGAGGCACCTATCTCAGCGATCTGTCTATTTCGTTCATCCATAGTTGCCTGAC
TCCCCGTCGTGTAGATAACTACGATACGGGAGGGCTTACCATCTGGCCCCAGTGCTGCAATGATACCGCG
AGACCCACGCTCACCGGCTCCAGATTTATCAGCAATAAACCAGCCAGCCGGAAGGGCCGAGCGCAGAAGT
GGTCCTGCAACTTTATCCGCCTCCATCCAGTCTATTAATTGTTGCCGGGAAGCTAGAGTAAGTAGTTCGC
CAGTTAATAGTTTGCGCAACGTTGTTGCCATTGCTACAGGCATCGTGGTGTCACGCTCGTCGTTTGGTAT
GGCTTCATTCAGCTCCGGTTCCCAACGATCAAGGCGAGTTACATGATCCCCCATGTTGTGCAAAAAAGCG
GTTAGCTCCTTCGGTCCTCCGATCGTTGTCAGAAGTAAGTTGGCCGCAGTGTTATCACTCATGGTTATGG
CAGCACTGCATAATTCTCTTACTGTCATGCCATCCGTAAGATGCTTTTCTGTGACTGGTGAGTACTCAAC
CAAGTCATTCTGAGAATAGTGTATGCGGCGACCGAGTTGCTCTTGCCCGGCGTCAATACGGGATAATACC
GCGCCACATAGCAGAACTTTAAAAGTGCTCATCATTGGAAAACGTTCTTCGGGGCGAAAACTCTCAAGGA
TCTTACCGCTGTTGAGATCCAGTTCGATGTAACCCACTCGTGCACCCAACTGATCTTCAGCATCTTTTAC
TTTCACCAGCGTTTCTGGGTGAGCAAAAACAGGAAGGCAAAATGCCGCAAAAAAGGGAATAAGGGCGACA
CGGAAATGTTGAATACTCATACTCTTCCTTTTTCAATATTATTGAAGCATTTATCAGGGTTATTGTCTCA
TGAGCGGATACATATTTGAATGTATTTAGAAAAATAAACAAATAGGGGTTCCGCGCACATTTCCCCGAAA
AGTGCCACCTAAATTGTAAGCGTTAATATTTTGTTAAAATTCGCGTTAAATTTTTGTTAAATCAGCTCAT
TTTTTAACCAATAGGCCGAAATCGGCAAAATCCCTTATAAATCAAAAGAATAGACCGAGATAGGGT
[37 nt withheld, positions 6997-7033]
AAAGAACGTGGACTCCAACGTCAAAGG
[49 nt withheld, positions 7061-7109]
T
[91 nt withheld, positions 7111-7201]
G
[124 nt withheld, positions 7203-7326]
CCCATTCGCCATTCAGGCTGCGCAACTGTTGGGAAGGGCGATCGGTGCGGGCCTCTTCGCTATTACGCCA
GCTGGCGAAAGGGGGATGTGCTGCAAGGCGATTAAGTTGGGTAACGCCAGGGTTTTCCCAGTCACGACGT
TGTAAAACGACGGCCAGTGAATTGTAATACGACTCACTATAGGGCGAATTGGAGCTCGGTATTCACGACA
GCAGGCTGAATAATAAAAAAATTAGAAACTATTATTTAACCCTAGAAAGATAATCATATTGTGACGTACG
TTAAAGATAATCATGCGTAAAATTGACGCATGTGTTTTATCGGTCTGTATATCGAGGTTTATTTATTAAT
TTGAATAGATATTAAGTTTTATTATATTTACACTTACATACTAATAATAAATTCAACAAACAATTTATTT
ATGTTTATTTATTTATTAAAAAAAAACAAAAACTCAAAATTTCTTCTATAAAGTAACAAAACTTTTAAAC
ATTCTCTCTTTTACAAAAATAAACTTATTTTGTACTTTAAAAACAGTCATGTTGTATTATAAAATAAGTA
ATTAGCTTAACCTATACATAATAGAAACAAATTATACTTATTAGTCAGTCAGAAACAACTTTGGCACATA
TCAATATTATGCTCTCGTTAATACCGGTCATGGTC
Features (pLannotate 1.2.2; 19 found; start..end, strand, type, name):
      1..380     +  enhancer       CMV enhancer: human cytomegalovirus immediate early enhancer
    382..659     +  promoter       chicken β-actin promoter: No description available
    660..1676    +  intron         chimeric intron: chimera between introns from chicken β-actin and rabbit β-globin
   1745..3172    +  CDS            tdTomato: tdTomato is a basic (constitutively fluorescent) orange fluorescent protein published in 2004, derived from Discosoma sp.. It is reported to be a somewhat slowly-maturing tandem dimer with low acid sensitivity.
   3215..3803    +  misc_feature   WPRE: woodchuck hepatitis virus posttranscriptional regulatory element
   3848..4072    +  polyA_signal   bGH poly(A) signal: bovine growth hormone polyadenylation signal
   4076..4097    +  promoter       SV40 promoter (fragment): SV40 enhancer and early promoter
   4532..4663    +  CDS            FP (fragment): FP25_NPVAC - Experimental evidence at protein level: Swiss-Prot protein existence level 1. From Autographa californica nuclear polyhedrosis virus (AcMNPV).
   4680..4698    -  promoter       T3 promoter: promoter for bacteriophage T3 RNA polymerase
   4743..4759    -  protein_bind   lac operator: The lac repressor binds to the lac operator to inhibit transcription in E. coli. This inhibition can be relieved by adding lactose or isopropyl-β-D-thiogalactopyranoside (IPTG). lac repressor encoded by lacI
   4767..4797    -  promoter       lac promoter: promoter for the E. coli lac operon
   4812..4833    -  protein_bind   CAP binding site: CAP binding activates transcription in the presence of cAMP. E. coli catabolite activator protein
   4846..4938    -  CDS            lacI (fragment): lac repressor; lacI; The lac repressor binds to the lac operator to inhibit transcription in E. coli. This inhibition can be relieved by adding lactose or isopropyl-β-D-thiogalactopyranoside (IPTG).
   5121..5709    -  rep_origin     ori: high-copy-number ColE1/pMB1/pBR322/pUC origin of replication
   5880..6740    -  CDS            AmpR: β-lactamase; bla; confers resistance to ampicillin, carbenicillin, and related antibiotics
   6741..6845    -  promoter       AmpR promoter: bla
   6898..7326    -  rep_origin     f1 ori (sequence partly withheld): f1 bacteriophage origin of replication; arrow indicates direction of (+) strand synthesis
   7331..7488    -  CDS            lacZα (fragment): LacZα fragment of β-galactosidase; lacZ fragment
   7491..7509    +  promoter       T7 promoter: promoter for bacteriophage T7 RNA polymerase
