[The description below was written by a language model from this plasmid's Addgene catalogue record and pLannotate feature annotations shown in this document.]
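Description:
PB-CA tdTomato is a piggyBac transposon plasmid for constitutive expression of the red-orange fluorescent protein tdTomato in mammalian cells. It is built on the PB-CA backbone and propagated in E. coli as a high-copy plasmid using a ColE1/pUC-type origin, with ampicillin selection provided by the β-lactamase gene and its own promoter. The bacterial portion resembles a phagemid cloning vector. It also carries an f1 origin, flanking T7 and T3 promoters, and remnants of the lac promoter/operator and lacZα region, none of which play a role in the mammalian payload.

The expression cassette is driven by the CAG promoter, annotated here as its three components: the CMV immediate-early enhancer, the chicken β-actin promoter and a chimeric β-actin/β-globin intron. Together they give strong, broadly active transcription. Downstream lies the tdTomato coding sequence, a tandem-dimer derivative of a Discosoma fluorescent protein. It is followed by a WPRE, which enhances transcript stability and expression, and the bovine growth hormone polyadenylation signal. The depositor notes that the cassette matches that of a related PB CAG-tdTomato plasmid, except that four nucleotides missing from the 5' end of the WPRE were restored.

According to the record, the piggyBac inverted terminal repeats come from PB-CA. The automated feature table does not annotate them explicitly, although a short baculovirus-derived FP25 fragment after the cassette may be flanking sequence carried along with a transposon arm. When piggyBac transposase is supplied in trans, the ITR-bounded cassette can be excised and integrated into the host genome, giving stable fluorescent labelling of cells. No mammalian drug-selection marker is annotated, so fluorescence appears to be the only means of identifying cells that carry the transposon.
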