Addgene plasmid #159095: PB-CA tdTomato
Purpose: PB-CA tdTomato piggyBac transposon
Depositing lab: Mario Capecchi. Depositing organization: University of Utah.
Backbone
  Vector backbone: PB-CA
  Backbone manufacturer: Andras Nagy
  Vector type: Mammalian Expression ; piggyBac
Growth in bacteria
  Bacterial resistance: Ampicillin, 100 μg/mL
  Growth temperature: 30°C
  Growth strain: DH10B
  Copy number: High Copy
Gene/Insert
  Gene/Insert name: tdTomato
  Species: Synthetic
Resource information
  A portion of this plasmid was derived from a plasmid made by: piggyBac ITR's were from plasmid PB-CA (https://www.addgene.org/20960/). CAG promoter is from pCAGGS obtained from BCCM/LMBP. tdTomato is from Roger Tsien. WPRE is from Miguel Ramalho-Santos. bGH pA is from Neal Copeland.
Terms and licenses: Academic/Nonprofit Terms; Industry Terms: Not Available to Industry
Depositor comments: The tdTomato expression cassette insert is the same as in plasmid PB CAG-tdTomato (https://www.addgene.org/133569/) Four nucleotides that were previously missing in the 5' end of the WPRE were added back, and SnapGene now recognizes it as WPRE.
How to cite: PB-CA tdTomato was a gift from Mario Capecchi (Addgene plasmid # 159095 ; http://n2t.net/addgene:159095 ; RRID:Addgene_159095)
